Addgene plasmid #164830: pVER-LacI
Purpose: LacI protein regulates expression of yellow fluorescent protein. For measuring dose-response curves.
Depositing lab: Drew Tack. Publication: The genotype-phenotype landscape of an allosteric protein. Tack DS, Tonner PD, Pressman A, Olson ND, Levy SF, Romantseva EF, Alperovich N, Vasilyeva O, Ross D. Mol Syst Biol. 2021 Mar;17(3):e10179. doi: 10.15252/msb.202010179. PubMed 33784029.
Backbone
  Vector backbone: pAN1818
  Vector type: Synthetic Biology
Growth in bacteria
  Bacterial resistance: Kanamycin, 50 μg/mL
  Growth temperature: 37°C
  Growth strain: MG1655
  Copy number: Low Copy
Gene/Insert
  Gene/Insert name: LacI (alt name: lac repressor)
  Species: E. coli
  Insert size (bp): 1083
  Promoter: Ptac
  Cloning method: Restriction Enzyme; 5′ cloning site AscI (not destroyed); 3′ cloning site XhoI (not destroyed)
  Sequencing primers: 5′ CTCTCGGCATGGACGAGCTGT; 3′ TGCAGCGAGTCAGTGAGCGAGGAAGCACCTC
Resource information
  A portion of this plasmid was derived from a plasmid made by: derivative of pAN1818 plasmid
Terms and licenses: Academic/Nonprofit Terms; Industry Terms: Not Available to Industry
Depositor comments: Derived from the pAN1818 plasmid from the Chris Voigt lab.
How to cite: pVER-LacI was a gift from Drew Tack (Addgene plasmid # 164830 ; http://n2t.net/addgene:164830 ; RRID:Addgene_164830)
