[The description below was written by a language model from this plasmid's Addgene catalogue record and pLannotate feature annotations shown in this document.]
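Description:
pVER-LacI is a 4.3 kb bacterial synthetic-biology plasmid derived from the pAN1818 backbone, built as a self-contained sensor circuit in which the E. coli lac repressor controls a fluorescent readout. It replicates from a p15A origin (catalogued as low copy; p15A is compatible with ColE1-type plasmids) and is selected with kanamycin through an aph(3')-Ia resistance gene. It is propagated in E. coli MG1655. Short annotated fragments of an RSF origin, the pBR322 bom region, the tetracycline resistance gene and its promoter appear to be non-functional backbone remnants rather than working parts.

The payload consists of two units lying on the same strand. A tac promoter followed by a lac operator drives an EYFP coding sequence. An sTRSV hammerhead ribozyme sits between the operator and the reporter, and parts of this kind are generally used as self-cleaving insulators that trim the 5′ leader so that reporter expression is less dependent on promoter context. Downstream, the full-length lacI gene (about 1.08 kb, cloned between retained AscI and XhoI sites) sits immediately after a fragment of the lacI promoter. The catalogue lists Ptac as the promoter, but in the feature table the tac promoter lies upstream of EYFP rather than directly before lacI, so Ptac is best read as the regulated output promoter.

LacI made from the plasmid binds the operator and represses YFP, and inducers such as IPTG relieve that repression. Fluorescence therefore reports repressor activity as a function of ligand concentration. The stated purpose is measuring dose-response curves, and the associated work concerns the genotype-phenotype landscape of an allosteric protein. The retained cloning sites would allow lacI variants to be exchanged, although the record does not say this explicitly.
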