Features (pLannotate 1.2.2; 13 found; start..end, strand, type, name):
     95..910     +  CDS            KanR: aminoglycoside phosphotransferase; aph(3')-Ia; confers resistance to kanamycin in bacteria or G418 (Geneticin®) in eukaryotes
    999..1544    +  rep_origin     p15A ori: Plasmids containing the medium-copy-number p15A origin of replication can be propagated in E. coli cells that contain a second plasmid with the ColE1 origin.
   1632..1687    +  rep_origin     RSF ori (fragment): Plasmids containing the RSF 1030 origin of replication can be propagated in E. coli cells that contain additional plasmids with compatible origins.
   1786..1812    -  misc_feature   bom (fragment): basis of mobility region from pBR322
   1829..1851    +  rep_origin     RSF ori (fragment): Plasmids containing the RSF 1030 origin of replication can be propagated in E. coli cells that contain additional plasmids with compatible origins.
   1870..1990    -  CDS            TcR (fragment): tetracycline efflux protein; tet; confers resistance to tetracycline
   2000..2018    +  promoter       tet promoter (fragment): E. coli promoter for tetracycline efflux protein gene
   2132..3211    -  CDS            lacI: LACI_ECOLI - Experimental evidence at protein level: Swiss-Prot protein existence level 1. Repressor of the lactose operon. Binds allolactose as an inducer. From Escherichia coli (strain K12).
   3212..3285    -  promoter       lacI promoter (fragment): lacI
   3359..4078    -  CDS            EYFP: enhanced YFP mammalian codon-optimized
   4128..4177    -  misc_RNA       sTRSV HHRz: hammerhead ribozyme from the tobacco ringspot virus satellite RNA (Khvorova et al., 2003)
   4182..4198    -  protein_bind   lac operator: The lac repressor binds to the lac operator to inhibit transcription in E. coli. This inhibition can be relieved by adding lactose or isopropyl-β-D-thiogalactopyranoside (IPTG). lac repressor encoded by lacI
   4206..4234    -  promoter       tac promoter: strong E. coli promoter; hybrid between the trp and lac UV5 promoters
>Addgene plasmid #164830 | pVER-LacI | addgene full sequence | sequence record 327739 | Addgene NGS Result
CTCAAAATCTCTGATGTACATTGCACAAGATAAAAATATATCATCATGAACAATAAAACTGTCTGCTTAC
ATAAACAGTAATACAAGGGGTGTTATGAGCCATATTCAACGGGAAACGTCTTGCTCCAGGCCGCGATTAA
ATTCCAACATGGATGCTGATTTATATGGGTATAAATGGGCTCGCGATAATGTCGGGCAATCAGGTGCGAC
AATCTATCGATTGTATGGGAAGCCCGATGCGCCAGAGTTGTTTCTGAAACATGGCAAAGGTAGCGTTGCC
AATGATGTTACAGATGAGATGGTCAGACTAAACTGGCTGACGGAATTTATGCCTCTTCCGACCATCAAGC
ATTTTATCCGTACTCCTGATGATGCATGGTTACTCACCACTGCGATCCCCGGGAAAACAGCATTCCAGGT
ATTAGAAGAATATCCTGATTCAGGTGAAAATATTGTTGATGCGCTGGCAGTGTTCCTGCGCCGGTTGCAT
TCGATTCCTGTTTGTAATTGTCCTTTTAACAGCGATCGCGTATTTCGTCTCGCTCAGGCGCAATCACGAA
TGAATAACGGTTTGGTTGATGCGAGTGATTTTGATGACGAGCGTAATGGCTGGCCTGTTGAACAAGTCTG
GAAAGAAATGCATAAGCTTTTGCCATTCTCACCGGATTCAGTCGTCACTCATGGTGATTTCTCACTTGAT
AACCTTATTTTTGACGAGGGGAAATTAATAGGTTGTATTGATGTTGGACGAGTCGGAATCGCAGACCGAT
ACCAGGATCTTGCCATCCTATGGAACTGCCTCGGTGAGTTTTCTCCTTCATTACAGAAACGGCTTTTTCA
AAAATATGGTATTGATAATCCTGATATGAATAAATTGCAGTTTCATTTGATGCTCGATGAGTTTTTCTAA
GGTAACTGTCAGACCAAGTTTACTCATATATACTTTAGATTGATTTTTCGTTCCACTGAGCGTCAGACCC
CTTAATAAGATGATCTTCTTGAGATCGTTTTGGTCTGCGCGTAATCTCTTGCTCTGAAAACGAAAAAACC
GCCTTGCAGGGCGGTTTTTCGAAGGTTCTCTGAGCTACCAACTCTTTGAACCGAGGTAACTGGCTTGGAG
GAGCGCAGTCACCAAAACTTGTCCTTTCAGTTTAGCCTTAACCGGCGCATGACTTCAAGACTAACTCCTC
TAAATCAATTACCAGTGGCTGCTGCCAGTGGTGCTTTTGCATGTCTTTCCGGGTTGGACTCAAGACGATA
GTTACCGGATAAGGCGCAGCGGTCGGACTGAACGGGGGGTTCGTGCATACAGTCCAGCTTGGAGCGAACT
GCCTACCCGGAACTGAGTGTCAGGCGTGGAATGAGACAAACGCGGCCATAACAGCGGAATGACACCGGTA
AACCGAAAGGCAGGAACAGGAGAGCGCACGAGGGAGCCGCCAGGGGGAAACGCCTGGTATCTTTATAGTC
CTGTCGGGTTTCGCCACCACTGATTTGAGCGTCAGATTTCGTGATGCTTGTCAGGGGGGCGGAGCCTATG
GAAAAACGGCTTTGCCGCGGCCCTCTCACTTCCCTGTTAAGTATCTTCCTGGCATCTTCCAGGAAATCTC
CGCCCCGTTCGTAAGCCATTTCCGCTCGCCGCAGTCGAACGACCGAGCGTAGCGAGTCAGTGAGCGAGGA
AGCGGAATATATCCTGTATCACATATTCTGCTGACGCACCGGTGCAGCCTTTTTTCTCCTGCCACATGAA
GCACTTCACTGACACCCTCATCAGTGCCAACATAGTAAGCCAGTATACACTCCGCTAGCGCTGAGGTCTG
CCTCGTGCAGCGAGTCAGTGAGCGAGGAAGCACCTCAGATAAAATATTTGCTCATGAGCCCGAAGTGGCG
AGCCCGATCTTCCCCATCGGTGATGTCGGCGATATAGGCGCCAGCAACCGCACCTGTGGCGCCGGTGATG
CCGGCCACGATGCGTCCGGCGTAGAGGATCTGCTCATGTTTGACAGCTTATCATCGATGCATAATGTGCC
TGTCAAATGGACGAAGCAGGGATTCTGCAAACCCTATGCTACTCCCTCGAGCCGTCAATTGTCTGATTCG
TTACCAATTATTTTTTCCTCCTGGATTATCACTGCCCGCTTTCCAGTCGGGAAACCTGTCGTGCCAGCTG
CATTAATGAATCGGCCAACGCGCGGGGAGAGGCGGTTTGCGTATTGGGCGCCAGGGTGGTTTTTCTTTTC
ACCAGTGAGACTGGCAACAGCTGATTGCCCTTCACCGCCTGGCCCTGAGAGAGTTGCAGCAAGCGGTCCA
CGCTGGTTTGCCCCAGCAGGCGAAAATCCTGTTTGATGGTGGTTAACGGCGGGATATAACATGAGCTATC
TTCGGTATCGTCGTATCCCACTACCGAGATATCCGCACCAACGCGCAGCCCGGACTCGGTAATGGCGCGC
ATTGCGCCCAGCGCCATCTGATCGTTGGCAACCAGCATCGCAGTGGGAACGATGCCCTCATTCAGCATTT
GCATGGTTTGTTGAAAACCGGACATGGCACTCCAGTCGCCTTCCCGTTCCGCTATCGGCTGAATTTGATT
GCGAGTGAGATATTTATGCCAGCCAGCCAGACGCAGACGCGCCGAGACAGAACTTAATGGGCCCGCTAAC
AGCGCGATTTGCTGGTGACCCAATGCGACCAGATGCTCCACGCCCAGTCGCGTACCGTCCTCATGGGAGA
AAATAATACTGTTGATGGGTGTCTGGTCAGAGACATCAAGAAATAACGCCGGAACATTAGTGCAGGCAGC
TTCCACAGCAATGGCATCCTGGTCATCCAGCGGATAGTTAATGATCAGCCCACTGACGCGTTGCGCGAGA
AGATTGTGCACCGCCGCTTTACAGGCTTCGACGCCGCTTCGTTCTACCATCGACACCACCACGCTGGCAC
CCAGTTGATCGGCGCGAGATTTAATCGCCGCGACAATTTGCGACGGCGCGTGCAGGGCCAGACTGGAGGT
GGCAACGCCAATCAGCAACGACTGTTTGCCCGCCAGTTGTTGTGCCACGCGGTTGGGAATGTAATTCAGC
TCCGCCATCGCCGCTTCCACTTTTTCCCGCGTTTTCGCAGAAACGTGGCTGGCCTGGTTCACCACGCGGG
AAACGGTCTGATAAGAGACACCGGCATACTCTGCGACATCGTATAACGTTACTGGTTTCATATTCACCAC
CCTGAATTGACTCTCTTCCGGGCGCTATCATGCCATACCGCGAAAGGTTTTGCGCCATTCGATGGCGCGC
CGCCATTGGACCAAAACGAAAAAAGGCCCCCCTTTCGGGAGGCCTCTTTTCTGGAATTTGGTACCGAGTT
ACTTGTACAGCTCGTCCATGCCGAGAGTGATCCCGGCGGCGGTCACGAACTCCAGCAGGACCATGTGATC
GCGCTTCTCGTTGGGGTCTTTGCTCAGGGCGGACTGGTAGCTAAGGTAGTGGTTGTCGGGCAGCAGCACG
GGGCCGTCGCCGATTGGGGTGTTCTGCTGGTAGTGGTCGGCGAGCTGCACGCTGCCGTCCTCGATGTTGT
GGCGGATCTTGAAGTTCACCTTGATGCCGTTCTTCTGCTTGTCGGCCATGATATAGACGTTGTGGCTGTT
GTAGTTGTACTCCAGCTTGTGCCCCAGGATGTTGCCGTCCTCCTTGAAGTCGATGCCCTTCAGCTCGATG
CGGTTCACCAGGGTGTCGCCCTCGAACTTCACCTCGGCGCGGGTCTTGTAGTTGCCGTCGTCCTTGAAGA
AGATGGTGCGCTCCTGGACGTAGCCTTCGGGCATGGCGGACTTGAAGAAGTCGTGCAGCTTCATGTGGTC
GGGGTAGCGGGCGAAGCATTGCAGGCCGTAGCCGAAGGTGGTCACGAGGGTGGGCCAGGGCACGGGCAGC
TTGCCTGTGGTGCAGATGAACTTCAGGGTCAGCTTGCCGTAGGTGGCATCGCCCTCGCCCTCGCCGGACA
CGCTGAACTTGTGGCCGTTTACGTCGCCGTCCAGCTCGACCAGGATGGGCACCACCCCGGTGAACAGCTC
CTCGCCCTTGCTCACCATCTAGTATTTCCCCTCTTTCTCTAGTATTAAACAAAATTATTTGTAGAGGCTG
TTTCGTCCTCACGGACTCATCAGACCGGAAAGCACATCCGGTGACAGCTAATTGTTATCCGCTCACAATT
CCACACATTATACGAGCCGATGATTAATTGTCAACACAGCCAACGATCGTTAAGCGGGAGACCAGAAACA
AAAAAAGGCCCCCCGTTAGGGAGGCCTTCAATAATTGGTTGTGT
